>Addgene plasmid #167270 | pET51b-His-TEV-SNAP-tag_dead_mt | addgene full sequence | sequence record 330273 | Addgene NGS Result
TGGCGAATGGG
[124 nt withheld, positions 12-135]
C
[91 nt withheld, positions 137-227]
A
[49 nt withheld, positions 229-277]
CCTTTGACGTTGGAGTCCACGTTCTTT
[37 nt withheld, positions 305-341]
ACCCTATCTCGGTCTATTCTTTTGATTTATAAGGGATTTTGCCGATTTCGGCCTATTGGTTAAAAAATGA
GCTGATTTAACAAAAATTTAACGCGAATTTTAACAAAATATTAACGTTTACAATTTCTGGCGGCACGATG
GCATGAGATTATCAAAAAGGATCTTCACCTAGATCCTTTTAAATTAAAAATGAAGTTTTAAATCAATCTA
AAGTATATATGAGTAAACTTGGTCTGACAGTTACCAATGCTTAATCAGTGAGGCACCTATCTCAGCGATC
TGTCTATTTCGTTCATCCATAGTTGCCTGACTCCCCGTCGTGTAGATAACTACGATACGGGAGGGCTTAC
CATCTGGCCCCAGTGCTGCAATGATACCGCGAGACCCACGCTCACCGGCTCCAGATTTATCAGCAATAAA
CCAGCCAGCCGGAAGGGCCGAGCGCAGAAGTGGTCCTGCAACTTTATCCGCCTCCATCCAGTCTATTAAT
TGTTGCCGGGAAGCTAGAGTAAGTAGTTCGCCAGTTAATAGTTTGCGCAACGTTGTTGCCATTGCTACAG
GCATCGTGGTGTCACGCTCGTCGTTTGGTATGGCTTCATTCAGCTCCGGTTCCCAACGATCAAGGCGAGT
TACATGATCCCCCATGTTGTGCAAAAAAGCGGTTAGCTCCTTCGGTCCTCCGATCGTTGTCAGAAGTAAG
TTGGCCGCAGTGTTATCACTCATGGTTATGGCAGCACTGCATAATTCTCTTACTGTCATGCCATCCGTAA
GATGCTTTTCTGTGACTGGTGAGTACTCAACCAAGTCATTCTGAGAATAGTGTATGCGGCGACCGAGTTG
CTCTTGCCCGGCGTCAATACGGGATAATACCGCGCCACATAGCAGAACTTTAAAAGTGCTCATCATTGGA
AAACGTTCTTCGGGGCGAAAACTCTCAAGGATCTTACCGCTGTTGAGATCCAGTTCGATGTAACCCACTC
GTGCACCCAACTGATCTTCAGCATCTTTTACTTTCACCAGCGTTTCTGGGTGAGCAAAAACAGGAAGGCA
AAATGCCGCAAAAAAGGGAATAAGGGCGACACGGAAATGTTGAATACTCATACTCTTCCTTTTTCAATCA
TGATTGAAGCATTTATCAGGGTTATTGTCTCATGAGCGGATACATATTTGAATGTATTTAGAAAAATAAA
CAAATAGGTCATGACCAAAATCCCTTAACGTGAGTTTTCGTTCCACTGAGCGTCAGACCCCGTAGAAAAG
ATCAAAGGATCTTCTTGAGATCCTTTTTTTCTGCGCGTAATCTGCTGCTTGCAAACAAAAAAACCACCGC
TACCAGCGGTGGTTTGTTTGCCGGATCAAGAGCTACCAACTCTTTTTCCGAAGGTAACTGGCTTCAGCAG
AGCGCAGATACCAAATACTGTCCTTCTAGTGTAGCCGTAGTTAGGCCACCACTTCAAGAACTCTGTAGCA
CCGCCTACATACCTCGCTCTGCTAATCCTGTTACCAGTGGCTGCTGCCAGTGGCGATAAGTCGTGTCTTA
CCGGGTTGGACTCAAGACGATAGTTACCGGATAAGGCGCAGCGGTCGGGCTGAACGGGGGGTTCGTGCAC
ACAGCCCAGCTTGGAGCGAACGACCTACACCGAACTGAGATACCTACAGCGTGAGCTATGAGAAAGCGCC
ACGCTTCCCGAAGGGAGAAAGGCGGACAGGTATCCGGTAAGCGGCAGGGTCGGAACAGGAGAGCGCACGA
GGGAGCTTCCAGGGGGAAACGCCTGGTATCTTTATAGTCCTGTCGGGTTTCGCCACCTCTGACTTGAGCG
TCGATTTTTGTGATGCTCGTCAGGGGGGCGGAGCCTATGGAAAAACGCCAGCAACGCGGCCTTTTTACGG
TTCCTGGCCTTTTGCTGGCCTTTTGCTCACATGTTCTTTCCTGCGTTATCCCCTGATTCTGTGGATAACC
GTATTACCGCCTTTGAGTGAGCTGATACCGCTCGCCGCAGCCGAACGACCGAGCGCAGCGAGTCAGTGAG
CGAGGAAGCGGAAGAGCGCCTGATGCGGTATTTTCTCCTTACGCATCTGTGCGGTATTTCACACCGCAAT
GGTGCACTCTCAGTACAATCTGCTCTGATGCCGCATAGTTAAGCCAGTATACACTCCGCTATCGCTACGT
GACTGGGTCATGGCTGCGCCCCGACACCCGCCAACACCCGCTGACGCGCCCTGACGGGCTTGTCTGCTCC
CGGCATCCGCTTACAGACAAGCTGTGACCGTCTCCGGGAGCTGCATGTGTCAGAGGTTTTCACCGTCATC
ACCGAAACGCGCGAGGCAGCTGCGGTAAAGCTCATCAGCGTGGTCGTGAAGCGATTCACAGATGTCTGCC
TGTTCATCCGCGTCCAGCTCGTTGAGTTTCTCCAGAAGCGTTAATGTCTGGCTTCTGATAAAGCGGGCCA
TGTTAAGGGCGGTTTTTTCCTGTTTGGTCACTGATGCCTCCGTGTAAGGGGGATTTCTGTTCATGGGGGT
AATGATACCGATGAAACGAGAGAGGATGCTCACGATACGGGTTACTGATGATGAACATGCCCGGTTACTG
GAACGTTGTGAGGGTAAACAACTGGCGGTATGGATGCGGCGGGACCAGAGAAAAATCACTCAGGGTCAAT
GCCAGCGCTTCGTTAATACAGATGTAGGTGTTCCACAGGGTAGCCAGCAGCATCCTGCGATGCAGATCCG
GAACATAATGGTGCAGGGCGCTGACTTCCGCGTTTCCAGACTTTACGAAACACGGAAACCGAAGACCATT
CATGTTGTTGCTCAGGTCGCAGACGTTTTGCAGCAGCAGTCGCTTCACGTTCGCTCGCGTATCGGTGATT
CATTCTGCTAACCAGTAAGGCAACCCCGCCAGCCTAGCCGGGTCCTCAACGACAGGAGCACGATCATGCT
AGTCATGCCCCGCGCCCACCGGAAGGAGCTGACTGGGTTGAAGGCTCTCAAGGGCATCGGTCGAGATCCC
GGTGCCTAATGAGTGAGCTAACTTACATTAATTGCGTTGCGCTCACTGCCCGCTTTCCAGTCGGGAAACC
TGTCGTGCCAGCTGCATTAATGAATCGGCCAACGCGCGGGGAGAGGCGGTTTGCGTATTGGGCGCCAGGG
TGGTTTTTCTTTTCACCAGTGAGACGGGCAACAGCTGATTGCCCTTCACCGCCTGGCCCTGAGAGAGTTG
CAGCAAGCGGTCCACGCTGGTTTGCCCCAGCAGGCGAAAATCCTGTTTGATGGTGGTTAACGGCGGGATA
TAACATGAGCTGTCTTCGGTATCGTCGTATCCCACTACCGAGATGTCCGCACCAACGCGCAGCCCGGACT
CGGTAATGGCGCGCATTGCGCCCAGCGCCATCTGATCGTTGGCAACCAGCATCGCAGTGGGAACGATGCC
CTCATTCAGCATTTGCATGGTTTGTTGAAAACCGGACATGGCACTCCAGTCGCCTTCCCGTTCCGCTATC
GGCTGAATTTGATTGCGAGTGAGATATTTATGCCAGCCAGCCAGACGCAGACGCGCCGAGACAGAACTTA
ATGGGCCCGCTAACAGCGCGATTTGCTGGTGACCCAATGCGACCAGATGCTCCACGCCCAGTCGCGTACC
GTCTTCATGGGAGAAAATAATACTGTTGATGGGTGTCTGGTCAGAGACATCAAGAAATAACGCCGGAACA
TTAGTGCAGGCAGCTTCCACAGCAATGGCATCCTGGTCATCCAGCGGATAGTTAATGATCAGCCCACTGA
CGCGTTGCGCGAGAAGATTGTGCACCGCCGCTTTACAGGCTTCGACGCCGCTTCGTTCTACCATCGACAC
CACCACGCTGGCACCCAGTTGATCGGCGCGAGATTTAATCGCCGCGACAATTTGCGACGGCGCGTGCAGG
GCCAGACTGGAGGTGGCAACGCCAATCAGCAACGACTGTTTGCCCGCCAGTTGTTGTGCCACGCGGTTGG
GAATGTAATTCAGCTCCGCCATCGCCGCTTCCACTTTTTCCCGCGTTTTCGCAGAAACGTGGCTGGCCTG
GTTCACCACGCGGGAAACGGTCTGATAAGAGACACCGGCATACTCTGCGACATCGTATAACGTTACTGGT
TTCACATTCACCACCCTGAATTGACTCTCTTCCGGGCGCTATCATGCCATACCGCGAAAGGTTTTGCGCC
ATTCGATGGTGTCCGGGATCTCGACGCTCTCCCTTATGCGACTCCTGCATTAGGAAGCAGCCCAGTAGTA
GGTTGAGGCCGTTGAGCACCGCCGCCGCAAGGAATGGTGCATGCAAGGAGATGGCGCCCAACAGTCCCCC
GGCCACGGGGCCTGCCACCATACCCACGCCGAAACAAGCGCTCATGAGCCCGAAGTGGCGAGCCCGATCT
TCCCCATCGGTGATGTCGGCGATATAGGCGCCAGCAACCGCACCTGTGGCGCCGGTGATGCCGGCCACGA
TGCGTCCGGCGTAGAGGATCGAGATCGATCTCGATCCCGCGAAATTAATACGACTCACTATAGGGGAATT
GTGAGCGGATAACAATTCCCCTCTAGAAATAATTTTGTTTAACTTTAAGAAGGAGATATACCATGCATCA
CCACCATCATCACCATCACCACCACGAAAACCTGTATTTTCAGGGCATGGATAAAGACTGCGAAATGAAA
CGCACTACCCTGGACAGCCCGCTGGGTAAACTGGAACTGAGCGGTTGCGAGCAGGGCCTGCACGAAATCA
TTTTCCTGGGCAAAGGTACGAGCGCTGCGGATGCGGTCGAAGTACCGGCTCCGGCTGCGGTTCTGGGTGG
CCCGGAGCCGCTGATGCAGGCTACCGCATGGCTGAACGCATATTTTCACCAGCCAGAGGCGATTGAAGAG
TTCCCTGTACCGGCCCTGCATCACCCGGTATTTCAGCAGGAATCCTTTACCCGTCAGGTACTGTGGAAAC
TGCTGAAAGTAGTGAAATTCGGCGAGGTGATCTCCTATTCCCATCTGGCGGCGCTGGCTGGCAACCCAGC
GGCAACTGCGGCGGTGAAAACCGCTCTGTCTGGTAATCCGGTGCCAATTCTGATCCCGGCCCACCGTGTG
GTTCAGGGCGACCTGGACGTAGGTGGCTACGAAGGCGGCCTGGCTGTGAAAGAATGGCTGCTGGCGCACG
AAGGTCACCGTCTGGGTAAACCAGGCCTGGGCTAATTAACCTAGGCTGCTGCCACCGCTGAGCAATAACT
AGCATAACCCCTTGGGGCCTCTAAACGGGTCTTGAGGGGTTTTTTGCTGAAAGGAGGAACTATATCCGGA
T
Features (pLannotate 1.2.2; 19 found; start..end, strand, type, name):
     12..467     +  rep_origin     f1 ori (sequence partly withheld): f1 bacteriophage origin of replication; arrow indicates direction of (+) strand synthesis
    582..1442    -  CDS            AmpR: β-lactamase; bla; confers resistance to ampicillin, carbenicillin, and related antibiotics
   1443..1535    -  promoter       AmpR promoter: bla
   1616..2204    +  rep_origin     ori: high-copy-number ColE1/pMB1/pBR322/pUC origin of replication
   2390..2529    -  misc_feature   bom: basis of mobility region from pBR322
   2631..2822    -  CDS            rop: Rop protein, which maintains plasmids at low copy number; rop
   2839..3219    +  CDS            YPB1_ECOLX: Protein predicted: Swiss-Prot protein existence level 4. From Escherichia coli.
   3281..3345    -  CDS            TcR (fragment): tetracycline efflux protein; tet; confers resistance to tetracycline
   3360..3381    -  protein_bind   CAP binding site: CAP binding activates transcription in the presence of cAMP. E. coli catabolite activator protein
   3394..4476    -  CDS            lacI: lac repressor; lacI; The lac repressor binds to the lac operator to inhibit transcription in E. coli. This inhibition can be relieved by adding lactose or isopropyl-β-D-thiogalactopyranoside (IPTG).
   4477..4554    -  promoter       lacI promoter: lacI
   4562..4841    -  CDS            TcR (fragment): tetracycline efflux protein; tet; confers resistance to tetracycline
   4867..4885    +  promoter       T7 promoter: promoter for bacteriophage T7 RNA polymerase
   4886..4910    +  protein_bind   lac operator: The lac repressor binds to the lac operator to inhibit transcription in E. coli. This inhibition can be relieved by adding lactose or isopropyl-β-D-thiogalactopyranoside (IPTG). lac repressor encoded by lacI
   4925..4947    +  RBS            RBS: efficient ribosome binding site from bacteriophage T7 gene 10 (Olins and Rangwala, 1989)
   4987..5007    +  CDS            TEV site: tobacco etch virus (TEV) protease recognition and cleavage site
   5008..5553    +  CDS            MGMT (fragment): MGMT_HUMAN - Experimental evidence at protein level: Swiss-Prot protein existence level 1. Involved in the cellular defense against the biological effects of O6-methylguanine (O6-MeG) and O4-methylthymine (O4-MeT) in DNA. Repairs the methylated nucleobase in DNA by stoichiometrically transferring the methyl group to a cysteine residue in the enzyme. This is a suicide reaction: the enzyme is irreversibly inactivated. From Homo sapiens (Human).
   5565..5582    +  CDS            SET1 (fragment): solubility-enhancement tag derived from T7 phage gene 10B
   5590..5637    +  terminator     T7 terminator: transcription terminator for bacteriophage T7 RNA polymerase
