[The description below was written by a language model from this plasmid's Addgene catalogue record and pLannotate feature annotations shown in this document.]
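Description:
pET51b-His-TEV-SNAP-tag_dead_mt is a bacterial expression plasmid of about 5.7 kb built on the Novagen pET51b(+) backbone for overproducing a catalytically inactive SNAP-tag in E. coli. It is propagated through a pBR322-type ColE1 origin accompanied by the bom region and the rop gene, which together keep it at the low copy number listed in the record, and it is selected with ampicillin through the β-lactamase gene and its own promoter. An f1 origin is also present, allowing single-stranded DNA production, and short tetracycline-resistance fragments annotated around the lacI region are non-functional remnants of the pBR322 lineage.

The expression cassette follows the standard pET design. A T7 promoter immediately followed by a lac operator drives the insert, translation starts from the T7 gene 10 ribosome binding site, and transcription ends at the T7 terminator. The plasmid-borne lacI gene supplies repressor, so expression is held off until induction with IPTG in a host that provides T7 RNA polymerase. The coding region carries an N-terminal ten-histidine tag according to the catalogue entry (it is not separately annotated in the feature table), followed by a TEV protease site so that the tag can be removed after affinity purification, and then the SNAP-tag sequence. The annotation software identifies SNAP-tag as a fragment of human MGMT, the O6-alkylguanine-DNA alkyltransferase from which it was engineered. The C145A mutation replaces the active-site cysteine that normally accepts the substrate's benzyl group, so the protein cannot label itself covalently. A short downstream match to a solubility tag is probably an incidental annotation. The associated study concerns kinetic and structural characterization of self-labeling tags, where such a dead variant can serve as a non-reactive control or for substrate-binding studies.
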