Addgene plasmid #167270: pET51b-His-TEV-SNAP-tag_dead_mt
Purpose: Overexpression of the dead variant (C145A) of SNAP-tag in E. coli
Depositing lab: Kai Johnsson. Depositing organization: Max Planck Institute for Medical Research. Publication: Kinetic and Structural Characterization of the Self-Labeling Protein Tags HaloTag7, SNAP-tag, and CLIP-tag. Wilhelm J, Kuhn S, Tarnawski M, Gotthard G, Tunnermann J, Tanzer T, Karpenko J, Mertes N, Xue L, Uhrig U, Reinstein J, Hiblot J, Johnsson K. Biochemistry. 2021 Aug 24;60(33):2560-2575. doi: 10.1021/acs.biochem.1c00258. Epub 2021 Aug 2. PubMed 34339177.
Backbone
  Vector backbone: pET51b(+)
  Backbone manufacturer: Novagen
  Vector type: Bacterial Expression
Growth in bacteria
  Bacterial resistance: Ampicillin, 100 μg/mL
  Growth temperature: 37°C
  Growth strain: DH5alpha
  Copy number: Low Copy
Gene/Insert
  Gene/Insert name: SNAP-tag
  Species: Synthetic
  Insert size (bp): 603
  Mutation: C145A
  Promoter: T7
  Tag / fusion protein: His x10 (N terminal on insert)
  Cloning method: Gibson Cloning
Terms and licenses: Academic/Nonprofit Terms; Industry Terms: Not Available to Industry
Depositor comments: Please visit https://www.biorxiv.org/content/10.1101/2021.04.13.439540v1 for bioRxiv preprint.
How to cite: pET51b-His-TEV-SNAP-tag_dead_mt was a gift from Kai Johnsson (Addgene plasmid # 167270 ; http://n2t.net/addgene:167270 ; RRID:Addgene_167270)
